Addgene plasmid #202854: Salsa-BC13-P1B1
Purpose: Expression of barcoded reporter plasmid for PRESTO-Salsa; EGFP/BC13
Depositing lab: Noah Palm. Depositing organization: Yale University. Publication: Highly multiplexed bioactivity screening reveals human and microbiota metabolome-GPCRome interactions. Chen H, Rosen CE, Gonzalez-Hernandez JA, Song D, Potempa J, Ring AM, Palm NW. Cell. 2023 Jul 6;186(14):3095-3110.e19. doi: 10.1016/j.cell.2023.05.024. Epub 2023 Jun 14. PubMed 37321219.
Backbone
  Vector backbone: pCER206
  Vector type: Mammalian Expression
Growth in bacteria
  Bacterial resistance: Ampicillin, 100 μg/mL
  Growth temperature: 37°C
  Growth strain: DH5alpha
  Copy number: High Copy
Gene/Insert
  Gene/Insert name: EGFP/BC13
  Species: Synthetic
  Insert size (bp): 730
  Promoter: Tet Response Element (TRE)
  Cloning method: Restriction Enzyme; 5′ cloning site BsrGI (not destroyed); 3′ cloning site HindIII (not destroyed)
  Sequencing primers: 5′ Custom primer (GAAGCGCGATCACATGG)
Terms and licenses: Academic/Nonprofit Terms; Industry Terms: Not Available to Industry
Depositor comments: Please note: Plasmid contains an A nucleotide deletion just downstream of the barcode sequence. This deletion is not expected to affect plasmid function.
How to cite: Salsa-BC13-P1B1 was a gift from Noah Palm (Addgene plasmid # 202854 ; http://n2t.net/addgene:202854 ; RRID:Addgene_202854)
