[The description below was written by a language model from this plasmid's Addgene catalogue record and pLannotate feature annotations shown in this document.]
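Description:
Salsa-BC13-P1B1 is a mammalian expression reporter plasmid built on the pCER206 backbone, about 5.1 kb in the sequenced record, and is one member of a set of barcoded reporters for the PRESTO-Salsa multiplexed GPCR bioactivity screening platform. It is propagated in E. coli as a high-copy plasmid through a ColE1/pUC-type origin and is selected with ampicillin via the β-lactamase gene and its native promoter. No mammalian selection marker is annotated. Only short remnants of other genes (lacI, an aminoglycoside phosphotransferase, SV40 large T antigen) appear, and these look like backbone leftovers rather than functional units.

The payload is a synthetic 730 bp EGFP/BC13 insert driven by a Tet response element. The feature table shows a central tetO array that appears to be arranged bidirectionally. On one side, a TRE3G-type minimal promoter fragment leads into the mammalian codon-optimised EGFP coding sequence, with an SV40 polyadenylation signal region downstream. On the other side, a minimal CMV promoter points toward a multiple cloning site fragment, a rabbit β-globin intron with flanking exon sequence, and a β-globin poly(A) signal; no coding sequence is annotated on that arm. The barcode itself is not annotated, but the cloning sites (BsrGI to HindIII) and the insert name indicate that it sits just after EGFP, where it would be carried in the reporter transcript. Because TRE activity depends on a tetracycline-controlled transactivator, reporter transcription reports transactivator availability in the cell. The unique barcode lets the output of this reporter be distinguished from others in a pool by sequencing. The depositor notes a single A deletion just downstream of the barcode that is not expected to affect function.
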