Features (pLannotate 1.2.2; 16 found; start..end, strand, type, name):
      2..55      +  CDS            lacI (fragment): lac repressor; lacI; The lac repressor binds to the lac operator to inhibit transcription in E. coli. This inhibition can be relieved by adding lactose or isopropyl-β-D-thiogalactopyranoside (IPTG).
    388..443     -  polyA_signal   β-globin poly(A) signal: rabbit β-globin polyadenylation signal (Gil and Proudfoot, 1987)
    518..640     -  CDS            HBB: HBB_COLGU - Experimental evidence at transcript level: Swiss-Prot protein existence level 2. Involved in oxygen transport from the lung to the various peripheral tissues. From Colobus guereza (Mantled guereza) (Eastern black-and-white colobus monkey).
    644..1216    -  intron         β-globin intron: intron from rabbit β-globin gene
   1312..1343    -  misc_feature   MCS (fragment): pUC18/19 multiple cloning site
   1437..1475    -  promoter       minimal CMV promoter: human cytomegalovirus (CMV) immediate early promoter
   1493..1708    -  protein_bind   tetracycline response element (fragment): contains seven copies of the tetracycline operator tetO tetracycline repressor TetR
   1708..1753    +  promoter       TRE3GV promoter (fragment): 3rd-generation Tet-responsive promoter that can be activated by binding of Tet-On® 3G, optimized for retroviral and lentiviral vectors
   1829..1856    +  misc_feature   MCS (fragment): pBluescript multiple cloning site
   1861..2580    +  CDS            EGFP: the original enhanced GFP (Yang et al., 1996) mammalian codon-optimized
   2626..2760    -  polyA_signal   SV40 poly(A) signal: SV40 polyadenylation signal
   2783..2866    -  CDS            large T antigen (fragment): large T antigen from SV40 (simian virus 40)
   2860..3090    -  CDS            str (fragment): STR_KLEPN - Protein inferred from homology: Swiss-Prot protein existence level 3. The aminoglycoside phosphotransferases achieve inactivation of their antibiotic substrates by phosphorylation. From Klebsiella pneumoniae.
   3209..3313    +  promoter       AmpR promoter: bla
   3314..4174    +  CDS            AmpR: β-lactamase; bla; confers resistance to ampicillin, carbenicillin, and related antibiotics
   4345..4933    +  rep_origin     ori: high-copy-number ColE1/pMB1/pBR322/pUC origin of replication
>Addgene plasmid #202854 | Salsa-BC13-P1B1 | addgene full sequence | sequence record 413536 | Addgene NGS Result
AGCGCCCAATACGCAAACCGCCTCTCCCCGCGCGTTGGCCGATTCATTAATGCAGTCGAGGGATCTCCAT
AAGAGAAGAGGGACAGCTATGACTGGGAGTAGTCAGGAGAGGAGGAAAAATCTGGCTAGTAAAACATGTA
AGGAAAATTTTAGGGATGTTAAAGAAAAAAATAACACAAAACAAAATATAAAAAAAATCTAACCTCAAGT
CAAGGCTTTTCTATGGAATAAGGAATGGACAGCAGGGGGCTGTTTCATATACTGATGACCTCTTTATAGC
CAACCTTTGTTCATGGCAGCCAGCATATGGGCATATGTTGCCAAACTCTAAACCAAATACTCATTCTGAT
GTTTTAAATGATTTGCCCTCCCATATGTCCTTCCGAGTGAGAGACACAAAAAATTCCAACACACTATTGC
AATGAAAATAAATTTCCTTTATTAGCCAGAAGTCAGATGCTCAAGGGGCTTCATGATGTCCCCATAATTT
TTGGCAGAGGGAAAAAGATCGATCTCAGTGGTATTTGTGAGCCAGGGCATTGGCCACACCAGCCACCACC
TTCTGATAGGCAGCCTGCACCTGAGGAGTGAATTCTTTGCCAAAATGATGAGACAGCACAACAACCAGCA
CGTTGCCCAGGAGCTGTAGGAAAGAGAAGAAGGCATGAACATGGTTAGCAGAGGGGCCCGGTTTGGACTC
AGAGTATTTTATCCTCATCTCAAACAGTGTATATCATTGTAACCATAAAGAGAAAGGCAGGATGATGACC
AGGGTGTAGTTGTTTCTACCAATAAGAATATTTCCACGCCAGCCAGAATTTATATGCAGAAATATTCTAC
CTTATCATTTAATTATAACAATTGTTCTCTAAAACTGTGCTGAAGTACAATATAATATACCCTGATTGCC
TTGAAAAAAAAGTGATTAGAGAAAGTACTTACAATCTGACAAATAAACAAAAGTGAATTTAAAAATTCGT
TACAAATGCAAGCTAAAGTTTAACGAAAAAGTTACAGAAAATGAAAAGAAAATAAGAGGAGACAATGGTT
GTCAACAGAGTAGAAAGTGAAAGAAACAAAATTATCATGAGGGTCCATGGTGATACAAGGGACATCTTCC
CATTCTAAACAACACCCTGAAAACTTTGCCCCCTCCATATAACATGAATTTTACAATAGCGAAAAAGAAA
GAACAATCAAGGGTCCCCAAACTCACCCTGAAGTTCTCAGCTCTAGAGATATCGTCGAGGCCGCGCTAGC
GTTTAAACTGTCGACCTTAATTAAGAGATCTGCTCGAGGCGCGTCAGCTGACTAGAGGATCCCCGGGTAC
CGAGCTCGAATTCGGGGCCGCGGAGGCTGGATCGGTCCCGGTGTCTTCTATGGAGGTCAAAACAGCGTGG
ATGGCGTCTCCAGGCGATCTGACGGTTCACTAAACGAGCTCTGCTTATATAGGCCTCCCACCGTACACGC
CTACCTCGACCCGGGTACCGAGCTCGACTTTCACTTTTCTCTATCACTGATAGGGAGTGGTAAACTCGAC
TTTCACTTTTCTCTATCACTGATAGGGAGTGGTAAACTCGACTTTCACTTTTCTCTATCACTGATAGGGA
GTGGTAAACTCGACTTTCACTTTTCTCTATCACTGATAGGGAGTGGTAAACTCGACTTTCACTTTTCTCT
ATCACTGATAGGGAGTGGTAAACTCGACCTATATAAGCAGAGCTCGTTTAGTGAACCGTCAGATCGCCTG
GAGACGCCATCCACGCTGTTTTGACCTCCATAGAAGACACCGGGACCGATCCAGCCTCCGCGGCCCCGAA
TTCCTGCAGCGGCCGCTCTAGAACTAGTGGATCCCCGCGGATGGTGAGCAAGGGCGAGGAGCTGTTCACC
GGGGTGGTGCCCATCCTGGTCGAGCTGGACGGCGACGTAAACGGCCACAAGTTCAGCGTGTCCGGCGAGG
GCGAGGGCGATGCCACCTACGGCAAGCTGACCCTGAAGTTCATCTGCACCACCGGCAAGCTGCCCGTGCC
CTGGCCCACCCTCGTGACCACCCTGACCTACGGCGTGCAGTGCTTCAGCCGCTACCCCGACCACATGAAG
CAGCACGACTTCTTCAAGTCCGCCATGCCCGAAGGCTACGTCCAGGAGCGCACCATCTTCTTCAAGGACG
ACGGCAACTACAAGACCCGCGCCGAGGTGAAGTTCGAGGGCGACACCCTGGTGAACCGCATCGAGCTGAA
GGGCATCGACTTCAAGGAGGACGGCAACATCCTGGGGCACAAGCTGGAGTACAACTACAACAGCCACAAC
GTCTATATCATGGCCGACAAGCAGAAGAACGGCATCAAGGTGAACTTCAAGATCCGCCACAACATCGAGG
ACGGCAGCGTGCAGCTCGCCGACCACTACCAGCAGAACACCCCCATCGGCGACGGCCCCGTGCTGCTGCC
CGACAACCACTACCTGAGCACCCAGTCCGCCCTGAGCAAAGACCCCAACGAGAAGCGCGATCACATGGTC
CTGCTGGAGTTCGTGACCGCCGCCGGGATCACTCTCGGCATGGACGAGCTGTACAAGTAAGCCTCCTGGA
GAATTCGATATCAGCTTGTCGACCTAGTTCTAGAGGATCCAGACATGATAAGATACATTGATGAGTTTGG
ACAAACCACAACTAGAATGCAGTGAAAAAAATGCTTTATTTGTGAAATTTGTGATGCTATTGCTTTATTT
GTAACCATTATAAGCTGCAATAAACAAGTTAACAACAACAATTGCATTCATTTTATGTTTCAGGTTCAGG
GGGAGGTGTGGGAGGTTTTTTAAAGCAAGTAAAACCTCTACAAATGTGGTATGGCTGATTATGATCCTGC
AAGCCTCGTCGTCCTGGCCGGACCACGCTATCTGTGCAAGGTCCCCGGCCCCGGACGCGCGCTCCATGAG
CAGAGCGCCCGCCGCCGAGGCGAAGACTCGGGCGGCGCCCTGCCCGTCCCACCAGGTCAACAGGCGGTAA
CCGGCCTCTTCATCGGGAATGCGCGCGACCTTCAGCATCGCCGGCATGTCCCCCTGGCGGACGGGAAGTA
TCCAGCTCGACCAAGCTGGCCGCGTCGAGTGAAGACGAAAGGGCCTCGTGATACGCCTATTTTTATAGGT
TAATGTCATGATAATAATGGTTTCTTAGACGTCAGGTGGCACTTTTCGGGGAAATGTGCGCGGAACCCCT
ATTTGTTTATTTTTCTAAATACATTCAAATATGTATCCGCTCATGAGACAATAACCCTGATAAATGCTTC
AATAATATTGAAAAAGGAAGAGTATGAGTATTCAACATTTCCGTGTCGCCCTTATTCCCTTTTTTGCGGC
ATTTTGCCTTCCTGTTTTTGCTCACCCAGAAACGCTGGTGAAAGTAAAAGATGCTGAAGATCAGTTGGGT
GCACGAGTGGGTTACATCGAACTGGATCTCAACAGCGGTAAGATCCTTGAGAGTTTTCGCCCCGAAGAAC
GTTTTCCAATGATGAGCACTTTTAAAGTTCTGCTATGTGGCGCGGTATTATCCCGTGTTGACGCCGGGCA
AGAGCAACTCGGTCGCCGCATACACTATTCTCAGAATGACTTGGTTGAGTACTCACCAGTCACAGAAAAG
CATCTTACGGATGGCATGACAGTAAGAGAATTATGCAGTGCTGCCATAACCATGAGTGATAACACTGCGG
CCAACTTACTTCTGACAACGATCGGAGGACCGAAGGAGCTAACCGCTTTTTTGCACAACATGGGGGATCA
TGTAACTCGCCTTGATCGTTGGGAACCGGAGCTGAATGAAGCCATACCAAACGACGAGCGTGACACCACG
ATGCCTGTAGCAATGGCAACAACGTTGCGCAAACTATTAACTGGCGAACTACTTACTCTAGCTTCCCGGC
AACAATTAATAGACTGGATGGAGGCGGATAAAGTTGCAGGACCACTTCTGCGCTCGGCCCTTCCGGCTGG
CTGGTTTATTGCTGATAAATCTGGAGCCGGTGAGCGTGGGTCTCGCGGTATCATTGCAGCACTGGGGCCA
GATGGTAAGCCCTCCCGTATCGTAGTTATCTACACGACGGGGAGTCAGGCAACTATGGATGAACGAAATA
GACAGATCGCTGAGATAGGTGCCTCACTGATTAAGCATTGGTAACTGTCAGACCAAGTTTACTCATATAT
ACTTTAGATTGATTTAAAACTTCATTTTTAATTTAAAAGGATCTAGGTGAAGATCCTTTTTGATAATCTC
ATGACCAAAATCCCTTAACGTGAGTTTTCGTTCCACTGAGCGTCAGACCCCGTAGAAAAGATCAAAGGAT
CTTCTTGAGATCCTTTTTTTCTGCGCGTAATCTGCTGCTTGCAAACAAAAAAACCACCGCTACCAGCGGT
GGTTTGTTTGCCGGATCAAGAGCTACCAACTCTTTTTCCGAAGGTAACTGGCTTCAGCAGAGCGCAGATA
CCAAATACTGTTCTTCTAGTGTAGCCGTAGTTAGGCCACCACTTCAAGAACTCTGTAGCACCGCCTACAT
ACCTCGCTCTGCTAATCCTGTTACCAGTGGCTGCTGCCAGTGGCGATAAGTCGTGTCTTACCGGGTTGGA
CTCAAGACGATAGTTACCGGATAAGGCGCAGCGGTCGGGCTGAACGGGGGGTTCGTGCACACAGCCCAGC
TTGGAGCGAACGACCTACACCGAACTGAGATACCTACAGCGTGAGCTATGAGAAAGCGCCACGCTTCCCG
AAGGGAGAAAGGCGGACAGGTATCCGGTAAGCGGCAGGGTCGGAACAGGAGAGCGCACGAGGGAGCTTCC
AGGGGGAAACGCCTGGTATCTTTATAGTCCTGTCGGGTTTCGCCACCTCTGACTTGAGCGTCGATTTTTG
TGATGCTCGTCAGGGGGGCGGAGCCTATGGAAAAACGCCAGCAACGCGGCCTTTTTACGGTTCCTGGCCT
TTTGCTGGCCTTTTGCTCACATGTTCTTTCCTGCGTTATCCCCTGATTCTGTGGATAACCGTATTACCGC
CTTTGAGTGAGCTGATACCGCTCGCCGCAGCCGAACGACCGAGCGCAGCGAGTCAGTGAGCGAGGAAGCG
GAAG
