>Addgene plasmid #202854 | Salsa-BC13-P1B1 | depositor partial sequence | sequence record 393727 | BC13
GCCTCCTGGA
